Addgene plasmid #145175: pcDNA3-sACE2v4-sfGFP
Purpose: Mammalian expression plasmid for sACE2-sfGFP high affinity variant 4
Depositing lab: Erik Procko. Depositing organization: University of Illinois at Urbana-Champaign. Publication: Engineering human ACE2 to optimize binding to the spike protein of SARS coronavirus 2. Chan KK, Dorosky D, Sharma P, Abbasi SA, Dye JM, Kranz DM, Herbert AS, Procko E. Science. 2020 Sep 4;369(6508):1261-1265. doi: 10.1126/science.abc0870. Epub 2020 Aug 4. PubMed 32753553.
Backbone
  Vector backbone: pcDNA3.1(+)
  Backbone manufacturer: Invitrogen
  Backbone size w/o insert (bp): 5332
  Total vector size (bp): 7939
  Vector type: Mammalian Expression
  Selectable markers: Neomycin (select with G418)
Growth in bacteria
  Bacterial resistance: Ampicillin, 100 μg/mL
  Growth temperature: 37°C
  Growth strain: DH5alpha
  Copy number: High Copy
Gene/Insert
  Gene/Insert name: Angiotensin-converting enzyme 2 (alt names: ACE2; peptidyl-dipeptidase A)
  Species: H. sapiens (human)
  Insert size (bp): 2607
  Mutation: Extracellular, soluble protease domain (a.a. M1-D615) with mutations H34A, L79T, N330Y, A386L
  GenBank ID: NM_021804.1
  Entrez Gene: ACE2 (a.k.a. ACEH)
  Promoter: CMV
  Tag / fusion protein: Linker GSGGSGSGG and superfolder GFP (C terminal on insert)
  Cloning method: Restriction Enzyme; 5′ cloning site NheI (not destroyed); 3′ cloning site XhoI (not destroyed)
  Sequencing primers: 5′ CMV-fwd; 3′ BGH-rev
Terms and licenses: Academic/Nonprofit Terms; Industry Terms: Not Available to Industry
Depositor comments: Please visit https://www.biorxiv.org/content/10.1101/2020.03.16.994236v1 for BioRxiv preprint.
How to cite: pcDNA3-sACE2v4-sfGFP was a gift from Erik Procko (Addgene plasmid # 145175 ; http://n2t.net/addgene:145175 ; RRID:Addgene_145175)
