[The description below was written by a language model from this plasmid's Addgene catalogue record and pLannotate feature annotations shown in this document.]
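Description:
pcDNA3-sACE2v4-sfGFP is a mammalian expression plasmid of about 7.9 kb built on the Invitrogen pcDNA3.1(+) backbone. It encodes a soluble, engineered form of human angiotensin-converting enzyme 2 fused to superfolder GFP. In E. coli it replicates from a high-copy ColE1/pUC-type origin and is selected through the β-lactamase (AmpR) gene. An f1 origin is also present. For selection in mammalian cells, an SV40 early promoter drives the neomycin phosphotransferase gene, followed by an SV40 polyadenylation signal, which allows G418 selection of stable transfectants.

The insert sits between the NheI and XhoI sites, downstream of the CMV immediate-early enhancer and promoter and upstream of the bovine growth hormone poly(A) signal. A T7 promoter lies just ahead of the coding sequence. The ACE2 portion covers residues M1 to D615, the extracellular protease domain. Because it starts at the native first residue and lacks the membrane-anchoring region, it would be expected to be secreted. It carries four substitutions (H34A, L79T, N330Y and A386L) that define "variant 4", described in the record as a high-affinity variant. A short glycine/serine linker joins its C terminus to superfolder GFP, a rapidly maturing green fluorescent protein.

The associated publication concerns engineering ACE2 for improved binding to the SARS-CoV-2 spike protein. The construct therefore fits production of a fluorescent soluble receptor for measuring spike binding. The short lacI, ble, bom, SV40 promoter and HIV-1 LTR fragments in the automated feature table are partial matches in backbone sequence and probably not functional elements.
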