Features (pLannotate 1.2.2; 21 found; start..end, strand, type, name):
     38..262     +  polyA_signal   bGH poly(A) signal: bovine growth hormone polyadenylation signal
    266..287     +  promoter       SV40 promoter (fragment): SV40 enhancer and early promoter
    308..736     +  rep_origin     f1 ori (sequence partly withheld): f1 bacteriophage origin of replication; arrow indicates direction of (+) strand synthesis
    750..1079    +  promoter       SV40 promoter: SV40 enhancer and early promoter
   1146..1937    +  CDS            neo: KKA2_KLEPN - Also known as kan, nptII. Experimental evidence at protein level: Swiss-Prot protein existence level 1. Resistance to kanamycin, neomycin, paromomycin, ribostamycin, butirosin and gentamicin B. From Klebsiella pneumoniae.
   1961..2119    +  CDS            ble (fragment): BLE_KLEPN - Experimental evidence at protein level: Swiss-Prot protein existence level 1. Binding protein with a strong affinity to the bleomycin family of antibiotics. Binds to CL990; an antimitotic-antibiotic compound. From Klebsiella pneumoniae.
   2114..2235    +  polyA_signal   SV40 poly(A) signal: SV40 polyadenylation signal
   2308..2324    -  protein_bind   lac operator: The lac repressor binds to the lac operator to inhibit transcription in E. coli. This inhibition can be relieved by adding lactose or isopropyl-β-D-thiogalactopyranoside (IPTG). lac repressor encoded by lacI
   2332..2362    -  promoter       lac promoter: promoter for the E. coli lac operon
   2377..2398    -  protein_bind   CAP binding site: CAP binding activates transcription in the presence of cAMP. E. coli catabolite activator protein
   2411..2503    -  CDS            lacI (fragment): lac repressor; lacI; The lac repressor binds to the lac operator to inhibit transcription in E. coli. This inhibition can be relieved by adding lactose or isopropyl-β-D-thiogalactopyranoside (IPTG).
   2686..3274    -  rep_origin     ori: high-copy-number ColE1/pMB1/pBR322/pUC origin of replication
   3445..4305    -  CDS            AmpR: β-lactamase; bla; confers resistance to ampicillin, carbenicillin, and related antibiotics
   4306..4410    -  promoter       AmpR promoter: bla
   4469..4521    -  misc_feature   bom (fragment): basis of mobility region from pBR322
   4676..5055    +  enhancer       CMV enhancer: human cytomegalovirus immediate early enhancer
   5056..5259    +  promoter       CMV promoter: human cytomegalovirus (CMV) immediate early promoter
   5255..5288    +  LTR            5' LTR (truncated) (fragment): truncated 5' long terminal repeat (LTR) from HIV-1
   5304..5322    +  promoter       T7 promoter: promoter for bacteriophage T7 RNA polymerase
   5348..7198    +  CDS            ACE2 (fragment): ACE2_HUMAN - Experimental evidence at protein level: Swiss-Prot protein existence level 1. [Isoform 2]: (Microbial infection) Non-functional as a receptor for human coronavirus SARS-CoV-2. From Homo sapiens (Human).
   7220..7930    +  CDS            Superfolder GFP: Superfolder GFP is a basic (constitutively fluorescent) green fluorescent protein published in 2005, derived from Aequorea victoria. It is reported to be a very rapidly-maturing weak dimer.
>Addgene plasmid #145175 | pcDNA3-sACE2v4-sfGFP | addgene full sequence | sequence record 292620 | Addgene NGS Result
TCTAGAGGGCCCGTTTAAACCCGCTGATCAGCCTCGACTGTGCCTTCTAGTTGCCAGCCATCTGTTGTTT
GCCCCTCCCCCGTGCCTTCCTTGACCCTGGAAGGTGCCACTCCCACTGTCCTTTCCTAATAAAATGAGGA
AATTGCATCGCATTGTCTGAGTAGGTGTCATTCTATTCTGGGGGGTGGGGTGGGGCAGGACAGCAAGGGG
GAGGATTGGGAAGACAATAGCAGGCATGCTGGGGATGCGGTGGGCTCTATGGCTTCTGAGGCGGAAAGAA
CCAGCTGGGGCTCTAGGGGGTATCCCC
[124 nt withheld, positions 308-431]
C
[91 nt withheld, positions 433-523]
A
[49 nt withheld, positions 525-573]
CCTTTGACGTTGGAGTCCACGTTCTTT
[37 nt withheld, positions 601-637]
ACCCTATCTCGGTCTATTCTTTTGATTTATAAGGGATTTTGCCGATTTCGGCCTATTGGTTAAAAAATGA
GCTGATTTAACAAAAATTTAACGCGAATTAATTCTGTGGAATGTGTGTCAGTTAGGGTGTGGAAAGTCCC
CAGGCTCCCCAGCAGGCAGAAGTATGCAAAGCATGCATCTCAATTAGTCAGCAACCAGGTGTGGAAAGTC
CCCAGGCTCCCCAGCAGGCAGAAGTATGCAAAGCATGCATCTCAATTAGTCAGCAACCATAGTCCCGCCC
CTAACTCCGCCCATCCCGCCCCTAACTCCGCCCAGTTCCGCCCATTCTCCGCCCCATGGCTGACTAATTT
TTTTTATTTATGCAGAGGCCGAGGCCGCCTCTGCCTCTGAGCTATTCCAGAAGTAGTGAGGAGGCTTTTT
TGGAGGCCTAGGCTTTTGCAAAAAGCTCCCGGGAGCTTGTATATCCATTTTCGGATCTGATCAAGAGACA
GGATGAGGATCGTTTCGCATGATTGAACAAGATGGATTGCACGCAGGTTCTCCGGCCGCTTGGGTGGAGA
GGCTATTCGGCTATGACTGGGCACAACAGACAATCGGCTGCTCTGATGCCGCCGTGTTCCGGCTGTCAGC
GCAGGGGCGCCCGGTTCTTTTTGTCAAGACCGACCTGTCCGGTGCCCTGAATGAACTGCAGGACGAGGCA
GCGCGGCTATCGTGGCTGGCCACGACGGGCGTTCCTTGCGCAGCTGTGCTCGACGTTGTCACTGAAGCGG
GAAGGGACTGGCTGCTATTGGGCGAAGTGCCGGGGCAGGATCTCCTGTCATCTCACCTTGCTCCTGCCGA
GAAAGTATCCATCATGGCTGATGCAATGCGGCGGCTGCATACGCTTGATCCGGCTACCTGCCCATTCGAC
CACCAAGCGAAACATCGCATCGAGCGAGCACGTACTCGGATGGAAGCCGGTCTTGTCGATCAGGATGATC
TGGACGAAGAGCATCAGGGGCTCGCGCCAGCCGAACTGTTCGCCAGGCTCAAGGCGCGCATGCCCGACGG
CGAGGATCTCGTCGTGACCCATGGCGATGCCTGCTTGCCGAATATCATGGTGGAAAATGGCCGCTTTTCT
GGATTCATCGACTGTGGCCGGCTGGGTGTGGCGGACCGCTATCAGGACATAGCGTTGGCTACCCGTGATA
TTGCTGAAGAGCTTGGCGGCGAATGGGCTGACCGCTTCCTCGTGCTTTACGGTATCGCCGCTCCCGATTC
GCAGCGCATCGCCTTCTATCGCCTTCTTGACGAGTTCTTCTGAGCGGGACTCTGGGGTTCGAAATGACCG
ACCAAGCGACGCCCAACCTGCCATCACGAGATTTCGATTCCACCGCCGCCTTCTATGAAAGGTTGGGCTT
CGGAATCGTTTTCCGGGACGCCGGCTGGATGATCCTCCAGCGCGGGGATCTCATGCTGGAGTTCTTCGCC
CACCCCAACTTGTTTATTGCAGCTTATAATGGTTACAAATAAAGCAATAGCATCACAAATTTCACAAATA
AAGCATTTTTTTCACTGCATTCTAGTTGTGGTTTGTCCAAACTCATCAATGTATCTTATCATGTCTGTAT
ACCGTCGACCTCTAGCTAGAGCTTGGCGTAATCATGGTCATAGCTGTTTCCTGTGTGAAATTGTTATCCG
CTCACAATTCCACACAACATACGAGCCGGAAGCATAAAGTGTAAAGCCTGGGGTGCCTAATGAGTGAGCT
AACTCACATTAATTGCGTTGCGCTCACTGCCCGCTTTCCAGTCGGGAAACCTGTCGTGCCAGCTGCATTA
ATGAATCGGCCAACGCGCGGGGAGAGGCGGTTTGCGTATTGGGCGCTCTTCCGCTTCCTCGCTCACTGAC
TCGCTGCGCTCGGTCGTTCGGCTGCGGCGAGCGGTATCAGCTCACTCAAAGGCGGTAATACGGTTATCCA
CAGAATCAGGGGATAACGCAGGAAAGAACATGTGAGCAAAAGGCCAGCAAAAGGCCAGGAACCGTAAAAA
GGCCGCGTTGCTGGCGTTTTTCCATAGGCTCCGCCCCCCTGACGAGCATCACAAAAATCGACGCTCAAGT
CAGAGGTGGCGAAACCCGACAGGACTATAAAGATACCAGGCGTTTCCCCCTGGAAGCTCCCTCGTGCGCT
CTCCTGTTCCGACCCTGCCGCTTACCGGATACCTGTCCGCCTTTCTCCCTTCGGGAAGCGTGGCGCTTTC
TCATAGCTCACGCTGTAGGTATCTCAGTTCGGTGTAGGTCGTTCGCTCCAAGCTGGGCTGTGTGCACGAA
CCCCCCGTTCAGCCCGACCGCTGCGCCTTATCCGGTAACTATCGTCTTGAGTCCAACCCGGTAAGACACG
ACTTATCGCCACTGGCAGCAGCCACTGGTAACAGGATTAGCAGAGCGAGGTATGTAGGCGGTGCTACAGA
GTTCTTGAAGTGGTGGCCTAACTACGGCTACACTAGAAGAACAGTATTTGGTATCTGCGCTCTGCTGAAG
CCAGTTACCTTCGGAAAAAGAGTTGGTAGCTCTTGATCCGGCAAACAAACCACCGCTGGTAGCGGTGGTT
TTTTTGTTTGCAAGCAGCAGATTACGCGCAGAAAAAAAGGATCTCAAGAAGATCCTTTGATCTTTTCTAC
GGGGTCTGACGCTCAGTGGAACGAAAACTCACGTTAAGGGATTTTGGTCATGAGATTATCAAAAAGGATC
TTCACCTAGATCCTTTTAAATTAAAAATGAAGTTTTAAATCAATCTAAAGTATATATGAGTAAACTTGGT
CTGACAGTTACCAATGCTTAATCAGTGAGGCACCTATCTCAGCGATCTGTCTATTTCGTTCATCCATAGT
TGCCTGACTCCCCGTCGTGTAGATAACTACGATACGGGAGGGCTTACCATCTGGCCCCAGTGCTGCAATG
ATACCGCGAGACCCACGCTCACCGGCTCCAGATTTATCAGCAATAAACCAGCCAGCCGGAAGGGCCGAGC
GCAGAAGTGGTCCTGCAACTTTATCCGCCTCCATCCAGTCTATTAATTGTTGCCGGGAAGCTAGAGTAAG
TAGTTCGCCAGTTAATAGTTTGCGCAACGTTGTTGCCATTGCTACAGGCATCGTGGTGTCACGCTCGTCG
TTTGGTATGGCTTCATTCAGCTCCGGTTCCCAACGATCAAGGCGAGTTACATGATCCCCCATGTTGTGCA
AAAAAGCGGTTAGCTCCTTCGGTCCTCCGATCGTTGTCAGAAGTAAGTTGGCCGCAGTGTTATCACTCAT
GGTTATGGCAGCACTGCATAATTCTCTTACTGTCATGCCATCCGTAAGATGCTTTTCTGTGACTGGTGAG
TACTCAACCAAGTCATTCTGAGAATAGTGTATGCGGCGACCGAGTTGCTCTTGCCCGGCGTCAATACGGG
ATAATACCGCGCCACATAGCAGAACTTTAAAAGTGCTCATCATTGGAAAACGTTCTTCGGGGCGAAAACT
CTCAAGGATCTTACCGCTGTTGAGATCCAGTTCGATGTAACCCACTCGTGCACCCAACTGATCTTCAGCA
TCTTTTACTTTCACCAGCGTTTCTGGGTGAGCAAAAACAGGAAGGCAAAATGCCGCAAAAAAGGGAATAA
GGGCGACACGGAAATGTTGAATACTCATACTCTTCCTTTTTCAATATTATTGAAGCATTTATCAGGGTTA
TTGTCTCATGAGCGGATACATATTTGAATGTATTTAGAAAAATAAACAAATAGGGGTTCCGCGCACATTT
CCCCGAAAAGTGCCACCTGACGTCGACGGATCGGGAGATCTCCCGATCCCCTATGGTGCACTCTCAGTAC
AATCTGCTCTGATGCCGCATAGTTAAGCCAGTATCTGCTCCCTGCTTGTGTGTTGGAGGTCGCTGAGTAG
TGCGCGAGCAAAATTTAAGCTACAACAAGGCAAGGCTTGACCGACAATTGCATGAAGAATCTGCTTAGGG
TTAGGCGTTTTGCGCTGCTTCGCGATGTACGGGCCAGATATACGCGTTGACATTGATTATTGACTAGTTA
TTAATAGTAATCAATTACGGGGTCATTAGTTCATAGCCCATATATGGAGTTCCGCGTTACATAACTTACG
GTAAATGGCCCGCCTGGCTGACCGCCCAACGACCCCCGCCCATTGACGTCAATAATGACGTATGTTCCCA
TAGTAACGCCAATAGGGACTTTCCATTGACGTCAATGGGTGGAGTATTTACGGTAAACTGCCCACTTGGC
AGTACATCAAGTGTATCATATGCCAAGTACGCCCCCTATTGACGTCAATGACGGTAAATGGCCCGCCTGG
CATTATGCCCAGTACATGACCTTATGGGACTTTCCTACTTGGCAGTACATCTACGTATTAGTCATCGCTA
TTACCATGGTGATGCGGTTTTGGCAGTACATCAATGGGCGTGGATAGCGGTTTGACTCACGGGGATTTCC
AAGTCTCCACCCCATTGACGTCAATGGGAGTTTGTTTTGGCACCAAAATCAACGGGACTTTCCAAAATGT
CGTAACAACTCCGCCCCATTGACGCAAATGGGCGGTAGGCGTGTACGGTGGGAGGTCTATATAAGCAGAG
CTCTCTGGCTAACTAGAGAACCCACTGCTTACTGGCTTATCGAAATTAATACGACTCACTATAGGGAGAC
CCAAGCTGGCTAGCGCCACCATGTCAAGCTCTTCCTGGCTCCTTCTCAGCCTTGTTGCTGTAACTGCTGC
TCAGTCCACCATTGAGGAACAGGCCAAGACATTTTTGGACAAGTTTAACGCCGAAGCCGAAGACCTGTTC
TATCAAAGTTCACTTGCTTCTTGGAATTATAACACCAATATTACTGAAGAGAATGTCCAAAACATGAATA
ATGCTGGGGACAAATGGTCTGCCTTTTTAAAGGAACAGTCCACAACTGCCCAAATGTATCCACTACAAGA
AATTCAGAATCTCACAGTCAAGCTTCAGCTGCAGGCTCTTCAGCAAAATGGGTCTTCAGTGCTCTCAGAA
GACAAGAGCAAACGGTTGAACACAATTCTAAATACAATGAGCACCATCTACAGTACTGGAAAAGTTTGTA
ACCCAGATAATCCACAAGAATGCTTATTACTTGAACCAGGTTTGAATGAAATAATGGCAAACAGTTTAGA
CTACAATGAGAGGCTCTGGGCTTGGGAAAGCTGGAGATCTGAGGTCGGCAAGCAGCTGAGGCCATTATAT
GAAGAGTATGTGGTCTTGAAAAATGAGATGGCAAGAGCAAATCATTATGAGGACTATGGGGATTATTGGA
GAGGAGACTATGAAGTAAATGGGGTAGATGGCTATGACTACAGCCGCGGCCAGTTGATTGAAGATGTGGA
ACATACCTTTGAAGAGATTAAACCATTATATGAACATCTTCATGCCTATGTGAGGGCAAAGTTGATGAAT
GCCTATCCTTCCTATATCAGTCCAATTGGATGCCTCCCTGCTCATTTGCTTGGTGATATGTGGGGTAGAT
TTTGGACAAATCTGTACTCTTTGACAGTTCCCTTTGGACAGAAACCAAACATAGATGTTACTGATGCAAT
GGTGGACCAGGCCTGGGATGCACAGAGAATATTCAAGGAGGCCGAGAAGTTCTTTGTATCTGTTGGTCTT
CCTAATATGACTCAAGGATTCTGGGAATATTCCATGCTAACGGACCCAGGAAATGTTCAGAAAGCAGTCT
GCCATCCCACAGCTTGGGACCTGGGGAAGGGCGACTTCAGGATTCTTATGTGCACAAAGGTGACAATGGA
CGACTTCCTGACAGCTCATCATGAGATGGGGCATATCCAGTATGATATGGCATATCTTGCACAACCTTTT
CTGCTAAGAAATGGAGCTAATGAAGGATTCCATGAAGCTGTTGGGGAAATCATGTCACTTTCTGCAGCCA
CACCTAAGCATTTAAAATCCATTGGTCTTCTGTCACCCGATTTTCAAGAAGACAATGAAACAGAAATAAA
CTTCCTGCTCAAACAAGCACTCACGATTGTTGGGACTCTGCCATTTACTTACATGTTAGAGAAGTGGAGG
TGGATGGTCTTTAAAGGGGAAATTCCCAAAGACCAGTGGATGAAAAAGTGGTGGGAGATGAAGCGAGAGA
TAGTTGGGGTGGTGGAACCTGTGCCCCATGATGAAACATACTGTGACCCCGCATCTCTGTTCCATGTTTC
TAATGATTACTCATTCATTCGATATTACACAAGGACCCTTTACCAATTCCAGTTTCAAGAAGCACTTTGT
CAAGCAGCTAAACATGAAGGCCCTCTGCACAAATGTGACATCTCAAACTCTACAGAAGCTGGACAGAAAC
TGTTCAATATGCTGAGGCTTGGAAAATCAGAACCCTGGACCCTAGCATTGGAAAATGTTGTAGGAGCAAA
GAACATGAATGTAAGGCCACTGCTCAACTACTTTGAGCCCTTATTTACCTGGCTGAAAGACCAGAACAAG
AATTCTTTTGTGGGATGGAGTACCGACTGGAGTCCATATGCAGACGGATCCGGTGGGTCCGGTAGTGGTG
GTTCCAAAGGAGAAGAACTTTTCACTGGAGTTGTCCCAATTCTTGTTGAATTAGATGGTGATGTTAATGG
GCACAAATTTTCTGTCCGTGGAGAGGGTGAAGGTGATGCTACAAACGGAAAACTCACCCTTAAATTTATT
TGCACTACTGGAAAACTACCTGTTCCATGGCCAACACTTGTCACTACTCTGACCTATGGTGTTCAATGCT
TTTCCCGTTATCCGGATCACATGAAACGGCATGACTTTTTCAAGAGTGCCATGCCCGAAGGTTATGTACA
GGAACGCACTATATCTTTCAAAGATGACGGGACCTACAAGACGCGTGCTGAAGTCAAGTTTGAAGGTGAT
ACCCTTGTTAATCGTATCGAGTTAAAAGGTATTGATTTTAAAGAAGATGGAAACATTCTCGGACACAAAC
TGGAGTACAACTTTAACTCACACAATGTATACATCACGGCAGACAAACAAAAGAATGGAATCAAAGCTAA
CTTCAAAATTCGCCACAACGTTGAAGATGGTTCCGTTCAACTAGCAGACCATTATCAACAAAATACTCCA
ATTGGCGATGGCCCTGTCCTTTTACCAGACAACCATTACCTGTCGACACAATCTGTCCTTTCGAAAGATC
CCAACGAAAAGCGTGACCACATGGTCCTTCTTGAGTTTGTAACTGCTGCTGGGATTACACATGGCATGGA
TGAGCTCTACAAATGATAACTCGAG
