>Addgene plasmid #145175 | pcDNA3-sACE2v4-sfGFP | addgene partial sequence | sequence record 288258 | T7 5'-TAATACGACTCACTATAGGG-3'
GCTCTTCCTGGCTCCTTCTCAGCCTTGTTGCTGTAACTGCTGCTCAGTCCACCATTGAGGAACAGGCCAA
GACATTTTTGGACAAGTTTAACGCCGAAGCCGAAGACCTGTTCTATCAAAGTTCACTTGCTTCTTGGAAT
TATAACACCAATATTACTGAAGAGAATGTCCAAAACATGAATAATGCTGGGGACAAATGGTCTGCCTTTT
TAAAGGAACAGTCCACAACTGCCCAAATGTATCCACTACAAGAAATTCAGAATCTCACAGTCAAGCTTCA
GCTGCAGGCTCTTCAGCAAAATGGGTCTTCAGTGCTCTCAGAAGACAAGAGCAAACGGTTGAACACAATT
CTAAATACAATGAGCACCATCTACAGTACTGGAAAAGTTTGTAACCCAGATAATCCACAAGAATGCTTAT
TACTTGAACCAGGTTTGAATGAAATAATGGCAAACAGTTTAGACTACAATGAGAGGCTCTGGGCTTGGGA
AAGCTGGAGATCTGAGGTCGGCAAGCAGCTGAGGCCATTATATGAAGAGTATGTGGTCTTGAAAAATGAG
ATGGCAAGAGCAAATCATTATGAGGACTATGGGGATTATTGGAGAGGAGACTATGAAGTAAATGGGGTAG
ATGGCTATGACTACAGCCGCGGCCAGTTGATTGAAGATGTGGAACATACCTTTGAAGAGATTAAACCATT
ATATGAACATCTTCATGCCTATGTGAGGGCAAAGTTGATGAATGCCTATCCTTCCTATATCAGTCCAATT
GGATGCCTCCCTGCTCATTTGCTTGGTGA
