>Addgene plasmid #145175 | pcDNA3-sACE2v4-sfGFP | addgene partial sequence | sequence record 288259 | BGH-rev 5'-TAGAAGGCACAGTCGAGG-3'
GACTCGAGTTATCATTTGTAGAGCTCATCCATGCCATGTGTAATCCCAGCAGCAGTTACAAACTCAAGAA
GGACCATGTGGTCACGCTTTTCGTTGGGATCTTTCGAAAGGACAGATTGTGTCGACAGGTAATGGTTGTC
TGGTAAAAGGACAGGGCCATCGCCAATTGGAGTATTTTGTTGATAATGGTCTGCTAGTTGAACGGAACCA
TCTTCAACGTTGTGGCGAATTTTGAAGTTAGCTTTGATTCCATTCTTTTGTTTGTCTGCCGTGATGTATA
CATTGTGTGAGTTAAAGTTGTACTCCAGTTTGTGTCCGAGAATGTTTCCATCTTCTTTAAAATCAATACC
TTTTAACTCGATACGATTAACAAGGGTATCACCTTCAAACTTGACTTCAGCACGCGTCTTGTAGGTCCCG
TCATCTTTGAAAGATATAGTGCGTTCCTGTACATAACCTTCGGGCATGGCACTCTTGAAAAAGTCATGCC
GTTTCATGTGATCCGGATAACGGGAAAAGCATTGAACACCATAGGTCAGAGTAGTGACAAGTGTTGGCCA
TGGAACAGGTAGTTTTCCAGTAGTGCAAATAAATTTAAGGGTGAGTTTTCCGTTTGTAGCATCACCTTCA
CCCTCTCCACGGACAGAAAATTTGTGCCCATTAACATCACCATCTAATTCAACAAGAATTGGGACAACTC
CAGTGAAAAGTTCTTCTCCTTTGGAACCACCACTACCGGACCCACCGGATCCGTCTGCATATGGACTCCA
GTCGGTACTCCATCCCACAAAAGAATTCTTGTTCTGGTCTTTCAGCCAGGTAAAT
