>Addgene plasmid #145175 | pcDNA3-sACE2v4-sfGFP | addgene partial sequence | sequence record 291842 | Neo-F 5'-CGTTGGCTACCCGTGATATT-3'
GGGCTGACCGCTTCCTCGTGCTTTACGGTATCGCCGCTCCCGATTCGCAGCGCATCGCCTTCTATCGCCT
TCTTGACGAGTTCTTCTGAGCGGGACTCTGGGGTTCGAAATGACCGACCAAGCGACGCCCAACCTGCCAT
CACGAGATTTCGATTCCACCGCCGCCTTCTATGAAAGGTTGGGCTTCGGAATCGTTTTCCGGGACGCCGG
CTGGATGATCCTCCAGCGCGGGGATCTCATGCTGGAGTTCTTCGCCCACCCCAACTTGTTTATTGCAGCT
TATAATGGTTACAAATAAAGCAATAGCATCACAAATTTCACAAATAAAGCATTTTTTTCACTGCATTCTA
GTTGTGGTTTGTCCAAACTCATCAATGTATCTTATCATGTCTGTATACCGTCGACCTCTAGCTAGAGCTT
GGCGTAATCATGGTCATAGCTGTTTCCTGTGTGAAATTGTTATCCGCTCACAATTCCACACAACATACGA
GCCGGAAGCATAAAGTGTAAAGCCTGGGGTGCCTAATGAGTGAGCTAACTCACATTAATTGCGTTGCGCT
CACTGCCCGCTTTCCAGTCGGGAAACCTGTCGTGCCAGCTGCATTAATGAATCGGCCAACGCGCGGGGAG
AGGCGGTTTGCGTATTGGGCGCTCTTCCGCTTCCTCGCTCACTGACTCGCTGCGCTCGGTCGTTCGGCTG
CGGCGAGCGGTATCAGCTCACTCAAAGGCGGTAATACGGTTATCCACAGAATCAGGGGATAACGCAGGAA
AGAACATGTGAGCAAAAGGNCAGCAAAAGGCCAGGAACCGTAAAAAGGCCGCGTTGCTGGCGTTTTTCCA
TNGGCTCCGCCCCCCTGACGAGCATCACAAAAATCGACGCTCAAGTCANAGGTGGCGAAACCCGACAGGA
CTATAAAGATACCAGGCGTTTCCCCCTGGAAGCTCCCTCGTGCGCTCTCCTGTTCCGACCCTGC
